>Addgene plasmid #214303 | pET21b-KRas/13C-FKBP-MBP | addgene full sequence | sequence record 422218 | Addgene NGS Result
GCCAGCCGGAAGGGCCGAGCGCAGAAGTGGTCCTGCAACTTTATCCGCCTCCATCCAGTCTATTAATTGT
TGCCGGGAAGCTAGAGTAAGTAGTTCGCCAGTTAATAGTTTGCGCAACGTTGTTGCCATTGCTGCAGGCA
TCGTGGTGTCACGCTCGTCGTTTGGTATGGCTTCATTCAGCTCCGGTTCCCAACGATCAAGGCGAGTTAC
ATGATCCCCCATGTTGTGCAAAAAAGCGGTTAGCTCCTTCGGTCCTCCGATCGTTGTCAGAAGTAAGTTG
GCCGCAGTGTTATCACTCATGGTTATGGCAGCACTGCATAATTCTCTTACTGTCATGCCATCCGTAAGAT
GCTTTTCTGTGACTGGTGAGTACTCAACCAAGTCATTCTGAGAATAGTGTATGCGGCGACCGAGTTGCTC
TTGCCCGGCGTCAATACGGGATAATACCGCGCCACATAGCAGAACTTTAAAAGTGCTCATCATTGGAAAA
CGTTCTTCGGGGCGAAAACTCTCAAGGATCTTACCGCTGTTGAGATCCAGTTCGATGTAACCCACTCGTG
CACCCAACTGATCTTCAGCATCTTTTACTTTCACCAGCGTTTCTGGGTGAGCAAAAACAGGAAGGCAAAA
TGCCGCAAAAAAGGGAATAAGGGCGACACGGAAATGTTGAATACTCATACTCTTCCTTTTTCAATATTAT
TGAAGCATTTATCAGGGTTATTGTCTCATGAGCGGATACATATTTGAATGTATTTAGAAAAATAAACAAA
TAGGGGTTCCGCGCACATTTCCCCGAAAAGTGCCACCTAAATTGTAAGCGTTAATATTTTGTTAAAATTC
GCGTTAAATTTTTGTTAAATCAGCTCATTTTTTAACCAATAGGCCGAAATCGGCAAAATCCCTTATAAAT
CAAAAGAATAGACCGAGATAGGGT
[37 nt withheld, positions 935-971]
AAAGAACGTGGACTCCAACGTCAAAGG
[49 nt withheld, positions 999-1047]
T
[91 nt withheld, positions 1049-1139]
G
[124 nt withheld, positions 1141-1264]
CCCATTCGCCAATCCGGATATAGTTCCTCCTTTCAGCAAAAAACCCCTCAAGACCCGTTTAGAGGCCCCA
AGGGGTTATGCTAGTTATTGCTCAGCGGTGGCAGCAGCCAACTCAGCTTCCTTTCGGGCTTTGTTAGCAG
CCGGATCTCAGTGGTGGTGGTGGTGGTGCTCGAGCTACGAGCTGGAATTAGTCTGCGCGTCTTTCAGGGC
TTCATCGACAGTCTGACGACCGCTGGCGGCGTTGATCACCGCAGTACGCACGGCATACCAGAAAGCGGAC
ATCTGCGGGATGTTCGGCATGATTTCACCTTTCTGGGCGTTTTCCATAGTGGCGGCAATACGTGGATCTT
TCGCCAACTCTTCCTCGTAAGACTTCAGCGCTACGGCACCCAGCGGTTTGTCTTTATTAACCGCTTCCAG
ACCTTCATCAGTCAGCAGATAGTTTTCGAGGAACTCTTTTGCCAGCTCTTTGTTCGGACTGGCGGCGTTA
ATACCTGCGCTCAGCACGCCAACGAACGGTTTGGATGGTTGACCCTTGAAGGTCGGCAGTACCGTTACAC
CATAATTCACTTTGCTGGTGTCGATGTTGGACCATGCCCACGGGCCGTTGATGGTCATCGCTGTTTCGCC
TTTATTAAAGGCAGCTTCTGCGATGGAGTAATCGGTGTCTGCATTCATGTGTTTGTTTTTAATCAGGTCA
ACCAGGAAGGTCAGACCCGCTTTCGCGCCAGCGTTATCCACGCCCACGTCTTTAATGTCGTACTTGCCGT
TTTCATACTTGAACGCATAACCCCCGTCAGCAGCAATCAGCGGCCAGGTGAAGTACGGTTCTTGCAGGTT
GAACATCAGCGCGCTCTTACCTTTCGCTTTCAGTTCTTTATCCAGCGCCGGGATCTCTTCCCAGGTTTTT
GGCGGGTTCGGCAGCAGGTCTTTGTTATAAATCAGCGATAACGCTTCAACAGCGATCGGGTAAGCAATCA
GCTTGCCGTTGTAACGTACGGCATCCCAGGTAAACGGATACAGCTTGTCCTGGAACGCTTTGTCCGGGGT
GATTTCAGCCAACAGGCCAGATTGAGCGTAGCCACCAAAGCGGTCGTGTGCCCAGAAGATAATGTCAGGG
CCATCGCCAGTTGCCGCAACCTGTGGGAATTTCTCTTCCAGTTTATCCGGATGCTCAACGGTGACTTTAA
TTCCGGTATCTTTCTCGAATTTCTTACCGACTTCAGCGAGACCGTTATAGCCTTTATCGCCGTTAATCCA
GATTACCAGTTTACCTTCTTCGCCCTGGAAGTACAGGTTCTCAAGCTTTTCCAGTTTTAGAAGCTCCACA
TCGAAGACGAGAGTGGCATGTGGTGGGATGATGCCTGGGTGCCCAGTGGCACCATAGGCATAATCTGGAG
ATATAGTCAGTTTGGCTCTCTGACCCACACTCATCTGGGCAACCCCTTCTTCCCAGCCTCGGATCACCTC
CTGCTTGCCTAGCATAAACTTAAAGGGCTTGTTTCTGTCCCGGGAGGAATCAAATTTCTTTCCATCTTCA
AGCATCCCGGTGTAGTGCACCACGCAGGTCTGGCCGCGCTTGGGGAAGGTGCGCCCGTCTCCTGGGGAGA
TGGTTTCCACCTGCACTCCGCCCCGGGACGCGTACGAGATCTGACCTCCGCCAGATGAGCCACCTCCCTG
CAGGCGCGCCGTGTACACGAGCTCCCAATTGGGATCCCCACCATCTTTGCTCATCTTTTCTTTATGTTTT
CGAATTTCTCGAACTAATGTATAGAAGGCATCATCAACACCCTGTCTTGTCTTTGCTGATGTTTCAATAA
AAGGAATTCCATAACTTCTTGCTAAGTCCTGAGCCTGTTTTGTGTCTACTGTTCTGGAAGGCAAATCACA
TTTATTTCCTACTAGGACCATAGGTACATCTTCAGAGTCCTTAACTCTTTTAATTTGTTCTCTATAATGG
TGAATATCTTCAAATGATTTAGTATTATTTATGGCAAATACACAAAGAAAGCCCTCCCCAGTCCTCATGT
ACTGGTCCCTCATTGCACTGTACTCCTCCAGACCTGCTGTGTCGAGAATATCCAAGAGACAGGTTTCTCC
ATCAATTACTACTTGCTTCCTGTAGGAATCCTCTATTGTTGGATCATATTCGTCCACAAAATGATTCTGA
ATTAGCTGTATCGTCAAGGCACTCTTGCCTACGCCCATATGTATATCTCCTTCTTAAAGTTAAACAAAAT
TATTTCTAGAGGGGAATTGTTATCCGCTCACAATTCCCCTATAGTGAGTCGTATTAATTTCGCGGGATCG
AGATCTCGATCCTCTACGCCGGACGCATCGTGGCCGGCATCACCGGCGCCACAGGTGCGGTTGCTGGCGC
CTATATCGCCGACATCACCGATGGGGAAGATCGGGCTCGCCACTTCGGGCTCATGAGCGCTTGTTTCGGC
GTGGGTATGGTGGCAGGCCCCGTGGCCGGGGGACTGTTGGGCGCCATCTCCTTGCATGCACCATTCCTTG
CGGCGGCGGTGCTCAACGGCCTCAACCTACTACTGGGCTGCTTCCTAATGCAGGAGTCGCATAAGGGAGA
GCGTCGAGATCCCGGACACCATCGAATGGCGCAAAACCTTTCGCGGTATGGCATGATAGCGCCCGGAAGA
GAGTCAATTCAGGGTGGTGAATGTGAAACCAGTAACGTTATACGATGTCGCAGAGTATGCCGGTGTCTCT
TATCAGACCGTTTCCCGCGTGGTGAACCAGGCCAGCCACGTTTCTGCGAAAACGCGGGAAAAAGTGGAAG
CGGCGATGGCGGAGCTGAATTACATTCCCAACCGCGTGGCACAACAACTGGCGGGCAAACAGTCGTTGCT
GATTGGCGTTGCCACCTCCAGTCTGGCCCTGCACGCGCCGTCGCAAATTGTCGCGGCGATTAAATCTCGC
GCCGATCAACTGGGTGCCAGCGTGGTGGTGTCGATGGTAGAACGAAGCGGCGTCGAAGCCTGTAAAGCGG
CGGTGCACAATCTTCTCGCGCAACGCGTCAGTGGGCTGATCATTAACTATCCGCTGGATGACCAGGATGC
CATTGCTGTGGAAGCTGCCTGCACTAATGTTCCGGCGTTATTTCTTGATGTCTCTGACCAGACACCCATC
AACAGTATTATTTTCTCCCATGAAGACGGTACGCGACTGGGCGTGGAGCATCTGGTCGCATTGGGTCACC
AGCAAATCGCGCTGTTAGCGGGCCCATTAAGTTCTGTCTCGGCGCGTCTGCGTCTGGCTGGCTGGCATAA
ATATCTCACTCGCAATCAAATTCAGCCGATAGCGGAACGGGAAGGCGACTGGAGTGCCATGTCCGGTTTT
CAACAAACCATGCAAATGCTGAATGAGGGCATCGTTCCCACTGCGATGCTGGTTGCCAACGATCAGATGG
CGCTGGGCGCAATGCGCGCCATTACCGAGTCCGGGCTGCGCGTTGGTGCGGATATCTCGGTAGTGGGATA
CGACGATACCGAAGACAGCTCATGTTATATCCCGCCGTTAACCACCATCAAACAGGATTTTCGCCTGCTG
GGGCAAACCAGCGTGGACCGCTTGCTGCAACTCTCTCAGGGCCAGGCGGTGAAGGGCAATCAGCTGTTGC
CCGTCTCACTGGTGAAAAGAAAAACCACCCTGGCGCCCAATACGCAAACCGCCTCTCCCCGCGCGTTGGC
CGATTCATTAATGCAGCTGGCACGACAGGTTTCCCGACTGGAAAGCGGGCAGTGAGCGCAACGCAATTAA
TGTAAGTTAGCTCACTCATTAGGCACCGGGATCTCGACCGATGCCCTTGAGAGCCTTCAACCCAGTCAGC
TCCTTCCGGTGGGCGCGGGGCATGACTATCGTCGCCGCACTTATGACTGTCTTCTTTATCATGCAACTCG
TAGGACAGGTGCCGGCAGCGCTCTGGGTCATTTTCGGCGAGGACCGCTTTCGCTGGAGCGCGACGATGAT
CGGCCTGTCGCTTGCGGTATTCGGAATCTTGCACGCCCTCGCTCAAGCCTTCGTCACTGGTCCCGCCACC
AAACGTTTCGGCGAGAAGCAGGCCATTATCGCCGGCATGGCGGCCCCACGGGTGCGCATGATCGTGCTCC
TGTCGTTGAGGACCCGGCTAGGCTGGCGGGGTTGCCTTACTGGTTAGCAGAATGAATCACCGATACGCGA
GCGAACGTGAAGCGACTGCTGCTGCAAAACGTCTGCGACCTGAGCAACAACATGAATGGTCTTCGGTTTC
CGTGTTTCGTAAAGTCTGGAAACGCGGAAGTCAGCGCCCTGCACCATTATGTTCCGGATCTGCATCGCAG
GATGCTGCTGGCTACCCTGTGGAACACCTACATCTGTATTAACGAAGCGCTGGCATTGACCCTGAGTGAT
TTTTCTCTGGTCCCGCCGCATCCATACCGCCAGTTGTTTACCCTCACAACGTTCCAGTAACCGGGCATGT
TCATCATCAGTAACCCGTATCGTGAGCATCCTCTCTCGTTTCATCGGTATCATTACCCCCATGAACAGAA
ATCCCCCTTACACGGAGGCATCAGTGACCAAACAGGAAAAAACCGCCCTTAACATGGCCCGCTTTATCAG
AAGCCAGACATTAACGCTTCTGGAGAAACTCAACGAGCTGGACGCGGATGAACAGGCAGACATCTGTGAA
TCGCTTCACGACCACGCTGATGAGCTTTACCGCAGCTGCCTCGCGCGTTTCGGTGATGACGGTGAAAACC
TCTGACACATGCAGCTCCCGGAGACGGTCACAGCTTGTCTGTAAGCGGATGCCGGGAGCAGACAAGCCCG
TCAGGGCGCGTCAGCGGGTGTTGGCGGGTGTCGGGGCGCAGCCATGACCCAGTCACGTAGCGATAGCGGA
GTGTATACTGGCTTAACTATGCGGCATCAGAGCAGATTGTACTGAGAGTGCACCATTGCGGTGTGAAATA
CCGCACAGATGCGTAAGGAGAAAATACCGCATCAGGCGCTCTTCCGCTTCCTCGCTCACTGACTCGCTGC
GCTCGGTCGTTCGGCTGCGGCGAGCGGTATCAGCTCACTCAAAGGCGGTAATACGGTTATCCACAGAATC
AGGGGATAACGCAGGAAAGAACATGTGAGCAAAAGGCCAGCAAAAGGCCAGGAACCGTAAAAAGGCCGCG
TTGCTGGCGTTTTTCCATAGGCTCCGCCCCCCTGACGAGCATCACAAAAATCGACGCTCAAGTCAGAGGT
GGCGAAACCCGACAGGACTATAAAGATACCAGGCGTTTCCCCCTGGAAGCTCCCTCGTGCGCTCTCCTGT
TCCGACCCTGCCGCTTACCGGATACCTGTCCGCCTTTCTCCCTTCGGGAAGCGTGGCGCTTTCTCATAGC
TCACGCTGTAGGTATCTCAGTTCGGTGTAGGTCGTTCGCTCCAAGCTGGGCTGTGTGCACGAACCCCCCG
TTCAGCCCGACCGCTGCGCCTTATCCGGTAACTATCGTCTTGAGTCCAACCCGGTAAGACACGACTTATC
GCCACTGGCAGCAGCCACTGGTAACAGGATTAGCAGAGCGAGGTATGTAGGCGGTGCTACAGAGTTCTTG
AAGTGGTGGCCTAACTACGGCTACACTAGAAGGACAGTATTTGGTATCTGCGCTCTGCTGAAGCCAGTTA
CCTTCGGAAAAAGAGTTGGTAGCTCTTGATCCGGCAAACAAACCACCGCTGGTAGCGGTGGTTTTTTTGT
TTGCAAGCAGCAGATTACGCGCAGAAAAAAAGGATCTCAAGAAGATCCTTTGATCTTTTCTACGGGGTCT
GACGCTCAGTGGAACGAAAACTCACGTTAAGGGATTTTGGTCATGAGATTATCAAAAAGGATCTTCACCT
AGATCCTTTTAAATTAAAAATGAAGTTTTAAATCAATCTAAAGTATATATGAGTAAACTTGGTCTGACAG
TTACCAATGCTTAATCAGTGAGGCACCTATCTCAGCGATCTGTCTATTTCGTTCATCCATAGTTGCCTGA
CTCCCCGTCGTGTAGATAACTACGATACGGGAGGGCTTACCATCTGGCCCCAGTGCTGCAATGATACCGC
GAGACCCACGCTCACCGGCTCCAGATTTATCAGCAATAAACCA
Features (pLannotate 1.2.2; 21 found; start..end, strand, type, name):
    679..783     -  promoter       AmpR promoter: bla
    836..1264    -  rep_origin     f1 ori (sequence partly withheld): f1 bacteriophage origin of replication; arrow indicates direction of (+) strand synthesis
   1301..1348    -  terminator     T7 terminator: transcription terminator for bacteriophage T7 RNA polymerase
   1356..1405    -  CDS            SET1 (fragment): solubility-enhancement tag derived from T7 phage gene 10B
   1415..1432    -  CDS            9xHis (fragment): 9xHis affinity tag
   1454..2546    -  CDS            MBP (fragment): maltose binding protein from E. coli; malE (mutated); This version of the gene does not encode a signal sequence, so MBP will remain in the cytosol.
   2573..2893    -  CDS            DmrB: F36V mutant of FK506-binding protein FKBP12 binds synthetic ligands that do not bind wild-type FKBP
   2984..3469    -  CDS            K-Ras (fragment): human small GTPase proto-oncoprotein
   3480..3502    -  RBS            RBS: efficient ribosome binding site from bacteriophage T7 gene 10 (Olins and Rangwala, 1989)
   3517..3541    -  protein_bind   lac operator: The lac repressor binds to the lac operator to inhibit transcription in E. coli. This inhibition can be relieved by adding lactose or isopropyl-β-D-thiogalactopyranoside (IPTG). lac repressor encoded by lacI
   3542..3560    -  promoter       T7 promoter: promoter for bacteriophage T7 RNA polymerase
   3582..3861    +  CDS            TcR (fragment): tetracycline efflux protein; tet; confers resistance to tetracycline
   3869..3946    +  promoter       lacI promoter: lacI
   3947..5029    +  CDS            lacI: lac repressor; lacI; The lac repressor binds to the lac operator to inhibit transcription in E. coli. This inhibition can be relieved by adding lactose or isopropyl-β-D-thiogalactopyranoside (IPTG).
   5042..5063    +  protein_bind   CAP binding site: CAP binding activates transcription in the presence of cAMP. E. coli catabolite activator protein
   5078..5369    +  CDS            TcR (fragment): tetracycline efflux protein; tet; confers resistance to tetracycline
   5441..5821    -  CDS            YPB1_ECOLX: Protein predicted: Swiss-Prot protein existence level 4. From Escherichia coli.
   5838..6029    +  CDS            rop: Rop protein, which maintains plasmids at low copy number; rop
   6131..6270    +  misc_feature   bom: basis of mobility region from pBR322
   6456..7044    -  rep_origin     ori: high-copy-number ColE1/pMB1/pBR322/pUC origin of replication
   7215..678     -  CDS            AmpR (across the origin): β-lactamase; bla; confers resistance to ampicillin, carbenicillin, and related antibiotics
