[The description below was written by a language model from this plasmid's Addgene catalogue record and pLannotate feature annotations shown in this document.]
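Description:
pET21b-KRas/13C-FKBP-MBP is a bacterial expression plasmid of about 7.4 kb, built on a self-made pET21b derivative (pET21b-C-MBP, itself derived from pET21b(+)) that appends a C-terminal maltose-binding protein to inserts. It is propagated in E. coli through a ColE1/pMB1-type origin and selected with ampicillin via the bla gene. The backbone also carries the pBR322-derived rop and bom regions, an f1 origin, and residual, non-functional fragments of the tetracycline resistance gene. The catalogue lists it as high copy, although the presence of rop would normally moderate copy number.

The payload is a single open reading frame cloned between NdeI and HindIII and driven by the T7 promoter, with an adjacent lac operator and the T7 gene 10 ribosome binding site. The plasmid-borne lacI supplies repressor, so expression is IPTG-inducible in hosts that provide T7 RNA polymerase. The frame encodes a fragment of human KRas, described as carrying the Q61L mutation (a substitution generally regarded as activating), followed by an FKBP domain, a signal-sequence-less cytosolic MBP and a His tag, ending at the T7 terminator. The annotation software matches the FKBP domain to the F36V variant (DmrB), whereas the catalogue simply calls it FKBP, so the exact variant should be checked against the sequence. A short match to a T7 gene 10-derived solubility tag lies downstream of the His tag and is probably just backbone sequence.

The stated purpose is production of a split-KRas fragment fused to FKBP and MBP, with MBP likely aiding solubility and, together with the His tag, purification. FKBP is commonly used as a chemically induced dimerisation partner, which fits the associated work on standardised parts for activating small GTPase signalling, though the record does not name the complementary fragment.
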