Addgene plasmid #214303: pET21b-KRas/13C-FKBP-MBP
Purpose: Express split-KRas fragment fused with FKBP and MBP
Depositing lab: Cliff Stains. Depositing organization: University of Virginia. Publication: Standardized Parts for Activation of Small GTPase Signaling in Living Cells. He Y, Faulkner BM, Roberti MA, Bassford DK, Stains C. Angew Chem Int Ed Engl. 2024 Jul 26:e202403499. doi: 10.1002/anie.202403499. PubMed 39058298.
Backbone
  Vector backbone: pET21b-C-MBP
  Backbone manufacturer: Self-built
  Vector type: Bacterial Expression
Growth in bacteria
  Bacterial resistance: Ampicillin, 100 μg/mL
  Growth temperature: 37°C
  Growth strain: NEB Stable
  Copy number: High Copy
Gene/Insert
  Gene/Insert name: Split-KRas fragment fused with FKBP
  Species: H. sapiens (human)
  Insert size (bp): 900
  Mutation: KRas-Q61L
  Entrez Gene: KRAS (a.k.a. 'C-K-RAS, C-K-RAS, CFC2, K-RAS2A, K-RAS2B, K-RAS4A, K-RAS4B, K-Ras, K-Ras 2, KI-RAS, KRAS1, KRAS2, NS, NS3, OES, RALD, RASK2, c-Ki-ras, c-Ki-ras2)
  Promoter: T7
  Tag / fusion protein: Maltose-binding protein (MBP) (C terminal on insert)
  Cloning method: Restriction Enzyme; 5′ cloning site NdeI (not destroyed); 3′ cloning site HindIII (not destroyed)
Terms and licenses: Academic/Nonprofit Terms; Industry Terms: Not Available to Industry
Depositor comments: This vector is built using pET21b(+) as the orginal vector
How to cite: pET21b-KRas/13C-FKBP-MBP was a gift from Cliff Stains (Addgene plasmid # 214303 ; http://n2t.net/addgene:214303 ; RRID:Addgene_214303)
